Addgene plasmid #219218: SFFV-TSC22D2-Brd 276
Purpose: Transcription factor TSC22D2 with a specific barcode assigned.
Depositing lab: Filipe Pereira. Depositing organization: Center for Neuroscience and Cell Biology, University of Coimbra. Publication: A combinatorial transcription factor screening platform for immune cell reprogramming. Kurochkin I, Altman AR, Caiado I, Pertiga-Cabral D, Halitzki E, Minaeva M, Zimmermannova O, Henriques-Oliveira L, Klein D, Nair M, Oliveira D, Cajal LR, Knittel R, Feick C, Ringner M, Martin M, Cirovic B, Pires CF, Rosa FF, Sitnicka E, Theis FJ, Pereira CF. Cell Syst. 2026 Jan 21;17(1):101457. doi: 10.1016/j.cels.2025.101457. Epub 2026 Jan 14. PubMed 41539305.
Backbone
  Vector backbone: SFFV-MCS
  Backbone size w/o insert (bp): 6638
  Vector type: Lentiviral
Growth in bacteria
  Bacterial resistance: Ampicillin, 100 μg/mL
  Growth temperature: 37°C
  Growth strain: NEB Stable
  Copy number: High Copy
Gene/Insert
  Gene/Insert name: TSC22D2
  Species: H. sapiens (human)
  Insert size (bp): 2343
  Mutation: Codon optimized
  Entrez Gene: TSC22D2 (a.k.a. TILZ4a, TILZ4b, TILZ4c)
  Promoter: The spleen focus-forming virus (SFFV) promoter
  Cloning method: Restriction Enzyme; 5′ cloning site Bsp119I (not destroyed); 3′ cloning site BstHI (not destroyed)
Terms and licenses: Academic/Nonprofit Terms; Industry Terms: Not Available to Industry
Depositor comments: Barcode sequence cloned into XbaI restriction site. Design of plasmid is as follows: SFFV-[TF sequence]-WPRE-[Barcode sequence].
How to cite: SFFV-TSC22D2-Brd 276 was a gift from Filipe Pereira (Addgene plasmid # 219218 ; http://n2t.net/addgene:219218 ; RRID:Addgene_219218)
