[The description below was written by a language model from this plasmid's Addgene catalogue record and pLannotate feature annotations shown in this document.]
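Description:
SFFV-TSC22D2-Brd 276 is a third-generation-style, self-inactivating HIV-1 lentiviral transfer plasmid built on the SFFV-MCS backbone, carrying a codon-optimized human TSC22D2 open reading frame together with a construct-specific DNA barcode. In bacteria it is maintained through a high-copy ColE1/pUC-type origin and selected with ampicillin via the β-lactamase gene. The backbone also retains pBluescript-derived remnants (f1 origin, lacZα and lac regulatory fragments, T7 and T3 promoters) that have no role in the viral payload.

The viral genome is transcribed in packaging cells from a chimeric RSV promoter fused to a truncated 5' LTR, which makes expression of the genomic RNA independent of Tat. Downstream lie the Ψ packaging signal with a partial gag sequence, the Rev response element for nuclear export of unspliced RNA, and the cPPT/CTS, which aids nuclear import of the pre-integration complex. The internal spleen focus-forming virus (SFFV) promoter, which is typically strong in haematopoietic cells, drives TSC22D2, cloned between flanking polylinker sites. A WPRE follows to enhance transcript stability and expression, and the cassette ends in a ΔU3 3' LTR that inactivates LTR promoter activity after integration, followed by an SV40 polyadenylation signal and SV40 origin. According to the depositor, the barcode sits after the WPRE at an XbaI site, so it should be included in the transcript; it is not annotated in the feature table. No mammalian selection marker or fluorescent reporter is annotated.

The plasmid belongs to a barcoded transcription factor library made for combinatorial screening in immune cell reprogramming, where the barcode identifies which factors were delivered to a cell.
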