Features (pLannotate 1.2.2; 29 found; start..end, strand, type, name):
     94..112     -  promoter       T7 promoter: promoter for bacteriophage T7 RNA polymerase
    120..275     +  CDS            lacZα (fragment): LacZα fragment of β-galactosidase; lacZ fragment
    280..708     +  rep_origin     f1 ori (sequence partly withheld): f1 bacteriophage origin of replication; arrow indicates direction of (+) strand synthesis
    761..865     +  promoter       AmpR promoter: bla
    866..1726    +  CDS            AmpR: β-lactamase; bla; confers resistance to ampicillin, carbenicillin, and related antibiotics
   1897..2485    +  rep_origin     ori: high-copy-number ColE1/pMB1/pBR322/pUC origin of replication
   2668..2760    +  CDS            lacI (fragment): lac repressor; lacI; The lac repressor binds to the lac operator to inhibit transcription in E. coli. This inhibition can be relieved by adding lactose or isopropyl-β-D-thiogalactopyranoside (IPTG).
   2773..2794    +  protein_bind   CAP binding site: CAP binding activates transcription in the presence of cAMP. E. coli catabolite activator protein
   2809..2839    +  promoter       lac promoter: promoter for the E. coli lac operon
   2847..2863    +  protein_bind   lac operator: The lac repressor binds to the lac operator to inhibit transcription in E. coli. This inhibition can be relieved by adding lactose or isopropyl-β-D-thiogalactopyranoside (IPTG). lac repressor encoded by lacI
   2908..2926    +  promoter       T3 promoter: promoter for bacteriophage T3 RNA polymerase
   2954..3180    +  promoter       RSV promoter: Rous sarcoma virus enhancer/promoter
   3181..3361    +  LTR            5' LTR (truncated): truncated 5' long terminal repeat (LTR) from HIV-1
   3408..3533    +  misc_feature   HIV-1 Ψ: packaging signal of human immunodeficiency virus type 1
   3517..3880    +  CDS            HIV-1 gag (fragment): gag protein from human immunodeficiency virus 1; gag
   4026..4259    +  misc_feature   RRE: The Rev response element (RRE) of HIV-1 allows for Rev-dependent mRNA export from the nucleus to the cytoplasm.
   4636..4736    +  CDS            Rev (fragment): human immunodeficiency virus 1 (HIV-1) Rev protein; rev; enhances nuclear export of unspliced and incompletely spliced viral mRNAs
   4755..4872    +  misc_feature   cPPT/CTS: central polypurine tract and central termination sequence of HIV-1
   4906..5307    +  promoter       SFFV promoter: spleen focus-forming virus long terminal repeat (LTR) promoter
   5317..5340    +  misc_feature   MCS (fragment): pBluescript multiple cloning site
   5365..7704    +  CDS            TSC22D2: T22D2_HUMAN - Also known as KIAA0669, TILZ4. Experimental evidence at protein level: Swiss-Prot protein existence level 1. From Homo sapiens (Human).
   7715..7740    +  misc_feature   MCS (fragment): pBluescript multiple cloning site
   7740..7799    +  CDS            S (fragment): HBSAG_WHV6 - Experimental evidence at transcript level: Swiss-Prot protein existence level 2. The middle envelope protein plays an important role in the budding of the virion. It is involved in the induction of budding in a nucleocapsid independent way. In this process the majority of envelope proteins bud to form subviral lipoprotein particles of 22 nm of diameter that do not contain a nucleocapsid (By similarity). From Woodchuck hepatitis B virus (isolate w64/pWS23) (WHV).
   7931..8334    +  misc_feature   WPRE: woodchuck hepatitis virus posttranscriptional regulatory element
   8392..8451    +  CDS            nef (fragment): NEF_HV1Z2 - Experimental evidence at protein level: Swiss-Prot protein existence level 1. Extracellular Nef protein targets CD4(+) T-lymphocytes for apoptosis by interacting with CXCR4 surface receptors. From Human immunodeficiency virus type 1 group M subtype D (isolate Z2/CDC-Z34) (HIV-1).
   8453..8686    +  LTR            3' LTR (ΔU3): self-inactivating 3' long terminal repeat (LTR) from HIV-1
   8758..8879    +  polyA_signal   SV40 poly(A) signal: SV40 polyadenylation signal
   8898..8919    +  rep_origin     SV40 ori (fragment): SV40 origin of replication
   8919..73      +  rep_origin     SV40 ori (across the origin): SV40 origin of replication
>Addgene plasmid #219218 | SFFV-TSC22D2-Brd 276 | addgene full sequence | sequence record 481629 | Addgene NGS Result
ATTTATGCAGAGGCCGAGGCCGCCTCGGCCTCTGAGCTATTCCAGAAGTAGTGAGGAGGCTTTTTTGGAG
GCCTAGGGACGTACCCAATTCGCCCTATAGTGAGTCGTATTACGCGCGCTCACTGGCCGTCGTTTTACAA
CGTCGTGACTGGGAAAACCCTGGCGTTACCCAACTTAATCGCCTTGCAGCACATCCCCCTTTCGCCAGCT
GGCGTAATAGCGAAGAGGCCCGCACCGATCGCCCTTCCCAACAGTTGCGCAGCCTGAATGGCGAATGGG
[124 nt withheld, positions 280-403]
C
[91 nt withheld, positions 405-495]
A
[49 nt withheld, positions 497-545]
CCTTTGACGTTGGAGTCCACGTTCTTT
[37 nt withheld, positions 573-609]
ACCCTATCTCGGTCTATTCTTTTGATTTATAAGGGATTTTGCCGATTTCGGCCTATTGGTTAAAAAATGA
GCTGATTTAACAAAAATTTAACGCGAATTTTAACAAAATATTAACGCTTACAATTTAGGTGGCACTTTTC
GGGGAAATGTGCGCGGAACCCCTATTTGTTTATTTTTCTAAATACATTCAAATATGTATCCGCTCATGAG
ACAATAACCCTGATAAATGCTTCAATAATATTGAAAAAGGAAGAGTATGAGTATTCAACATTTCCGTGTC
GCCCTTATTCCCTTTTTTGCGGCATTTTGCCTTCCTGTTTTTGCTCACCCAGAAACGCTGGTGAAAGTAA
AAGATGCTGAAGATCAGTTGGGTGCACGAGTGGGTTACATCGAACTGGATCTCAACAGCGGTAAGATCCT
TGAGAGTTTTCGCCCCGAAGAACGTTTTCCAATGATGAGCACTTTTAAAGTTCTGCTATGTGGCGCGGTA
TTATCCCGTATTGACGCCGGGCAAGAGCAACTCGGTCGCCGCATACACTATTCTCAGAATGACTTGGTTG
AGTACTCACCAGTCACAGAAAAGCATCTTACGGATGGCATGACAGTAAGAGAATTATGCAGTGCTGCCAT
AACCATGAGTGATAACACTGCGGCCAACTTACTTCTGACAACGATCGGAGGACCGAAGGAGCTAACCGCT
TTTTTGCACAACATGGGGGATCATGTAACTCGCCTTGATCGTTGGGAACCGGAGCTGAATGAAGCCATAC
CAAACGACGAGCGTGACACCACGATGCCTGTAGCAATGGCAACAACGTTGCGCAAACTATTAACTGGCGA
ACTACTTACTCTAGCTTCCCGGCAACAATTAATAGACTGGATGGAGGCGGATAAAGTTGCAGGACCACTT
CTGCGCTCGGCCCTTCCGGCTGGCTGGTTTATTGCTGATAAATCTGGAGCCGGTGAGCGTGGGTCTCGCG
GTATCATTGCAGCACTGGGGCCAGATGGTAAGCCCTCCCGTATCGTAGTTATCTACACGACGGGGAGTCA
GGCAACTATGGATGAACGAAATAGACAGATCGCTGAGATAGGTGCCTCACTGATTAAGCATTGGTAACTG
TCAGACCAAGTTTACTCATATATACTTTAGATTGATTTAAAACTTCATTTTTAATTTAAAAGGATCTAGG
TGAAGATCCTTTTTGATAATCTCATGACCAAAATCCCTTAACGTGAGTTTTCGTTCCACTGAGCGTCAGA
CCCCGTAGAAAAGATCAAAGGATCTTCTTGAGATCCTTTTTTTCTGCGCGTAATCTGCTGCTTGCAAACA
AAAAAACCACCGCTACCAGCGGTGGTTTGTTTGCCGGATCAAGAGCTACCAACTCTTTTTCCGAAGGTAA
CTGGCTTCAGCAGAGCGCAGATACCAAATACTGTTCTTCTAGTGTAGCCGTAGTTAGGCCACCACTTCAA
GAACTCTGTAGCACCGCCTACATACCTCGCTCTGCTAATCCTGTTACCAGTGGCTGCTGCCAGTGGCGAT
AAGTCGTGTCTTACCGGGTTGGACTCAAGACGATAGTTACCGGATAAGGCGCAGCGGTCGGGCTGAACGG
GGGGTTCGTGCACACAGCCCAGCTTGGAGCGAACGACCTACACCGAACTGAGATACCTACAGCGTGAGCT
ATGAGAAAGCGCCACGCTTCCCGAAGGGAGAAAGGCGGACAGGTATCCGGTAAGCGGCAGGGTCGGAACA
GGAGAGCGCACGAGGGAGCTTCCAGGGGGAAACGCCTGGTATCTTTATAGTCCTGTCGGGTTTCGCCACC
TCTGACTTGAGCGTCGATTTTTGTGATGCTCGTCAGGGGGGCGGAGCCTATGGAAAAACGCCAGCAACGC
GGCCTTTTTACGGTTCCTGGCCTTTTGCTGGCCTTTTGCTCACATGTTCTTTCCTGCGTTATCCCCTGAT
TCTGTGGATAACCGTATTACCGCCTTTGAGTGAGCTGATACCGCTCGCCGCAGCCGAACGACCGAGCGCA
GCGAGTCAGTGAGCGAGGAAGCGGAAGAGCGCCCAATACGCAAACCGCCTCTCCCCGCGCGTTGGCCGAT
TCATTAATGCAGCTGGCACGACAGGTTTCCCGACTGGAAAGCGGGCAGTGAGCGCAACGCAATTAATGTG
AGTTAGCTCACTCATTAGGCACCCCAGGCTTTACACTTTATGCTTCCGGCTCGTATGTTGTGTGGAATTG
TGAGCGGATAACAATTTCACACAGGAAACAGCTATGACCATGATTACGCCAAGCGCGCAATTAACCCTCA
CTAAAGGGAACAAAAGCTGGAGCTGCAAGCTTAATGTAGTCTTATGCAATACTCTTGTAGTCTTGCAACA
TGGTAACGATGAGTTAGCAACATGCCTTACAAGGAGAGAAAAAGCACCGTGCATGCCGATTGGTGGAAGT
AAGGTGGTACGATCGTGCCTTATTAGGAAGGCAACAGACGGGTCTGACATGGATTGGACGAACCACTGAA
TTGCCGCATTGCAGAGATATTGTATTTAAGTGCCTAGCTCGATACATAAACGGGTCTCTCTGGTTAGACC
AGATCTGAGCCTGGGAGCTCTCTGGCTAACTAGGGAACCCACTGCTTAAGCCTCAATAAAGCTTGCCTTG
AGTGCTTCAAGTAGTGTGTGCCCGTCTGTTGTGTGACTCTGGTAACTAGAGATCCCTCAGACCCTTTTAG
TCAGTGTGGAAAATCTCTAGCAGTGGCGCCCGAACAGGGACTTGAAAGCGAAAGGGAAACCAGAGGAGCT
CTCTCGACGCAGGACTCGGCTTGCTGAAGCGCGCACGGCAAGAGGCGAGGGGCGGCGACTGGTGAGTACG
CCAAAAATTTTGACTAGCGGAGGCTAGAAGGAGAGAGATGGGTGCGAGAGCGTCAGTATTAAGCGGGGGA
GAATTAGATCGCGATGGGAAAAAATTCGGTTAAGGCCAGGGGGAAAGAAAAAATATAAATTAAAACATAT
AGTATGGGCAAGCAGGGAGCTAGAACGATTCGCAGTTAATCCTGGCCTGTTAGAAACATCAGAAGGCTGT
AGACAAATACTGGGACAGCTACAACCATCCCTTCAGACAGGATCAGAAGAACTTAGATCATTATATAATA
CAGTAGCAACCCTCTATTGTGTGCATCAAAGGATAGAGATAAAAGACACCAAGGAAGCTTTAGACAAGAT
AGAGGAAGAGCAAAACAAAAGTAAGACCACCGCACAGCAAGCGGCCGCTGATCTTCAGACCTGGAGGAGG
AGATATGAGGGACAATTGGAGAAGTGAATTATATAAATATAAAGTAGTAAAAATTGAACCATTAGGAGTA
GCACCCACCAAGGCAAAGAGAAGAGTGGTGCAGAGAGAAAAAAGAGCAGTGGGAATAGGAGCTTTGTTCC
TTGGGTTCTTGGGAGCAGCAGGAAGCACTATGGGCGCAGCGTCAATGACGCTGACGGTACAGGCCAGACA
ATTATTGTCTGGTATAGTGCAGCAGCAGAACAATTTGCTGAGGGCTATTGAGGCGCAACAGCATCTGTTG
CAACTCACAGTCTGGGGCATCAAGCAGCTCCAGGCAAGAATCCTGGCTGTGGAAAGATACCTAAAGGATC
AACAGCTCCTGGGGATTTGGGGTTGCTCTGGAAAACTCATTTGCACCACTGCTGTGCCTTGGAATGCTAG
TTGGAGTAATAAATCTCTGGAACAGATTTGGAATCACACGACCTGGATGGAGTGGGACAGAGAAATTAAC
AATTACACAAGCTTAATACACTCCTTAATTGAAGAATCGCAAAACCAGCAAGAAAAGAATGAACAAGAAT
TATTGGAATTAGATAAATGGGCAAGTTTGTGGAATTGGTTTAACATAACAAATTGGCTGTGGTATATAAA
ATTATTCATAATGATAGTAGGAGGCTTGGTAGGTTTAAGAATAGTTTTTGCTGTACTTTCTATAGTGAAT
AGAGTTAGGCAGGGATATTCACCATTATCGTTTCAGACCCACCTCCCAACCCCGAGGGGACCCGACAGGC
CCGAAGGAATAGAAGAAGAAGGTGGAGAGAGAGACAGAGACAGATCCATTCGATTAGTGAACGGATCTCG
ACGGTATCGGTTAACTTTTAAAAGAAAAGGGGGGATTGGGGGGTACAGTGCAGGGGAAAGAATAGTAGAC
ATAATAGCAACAGACATACAAACTAAAGAATTACAAAAACAAATTACAAAAATTCAAAATTTTATCGATC
ACGAGACTAGCCTCGAGCTGGCTGCAGTAACGCCATTTTGCAAGGCATGGAAAAATACCAAACCAAGAAT
AGAGAAGTTCAGATCAAGGGCGGGTACATGAAAATAGCTAACGTTGGGCCAAACAGGATATCTGCGGTGA
GCAGTTTCGGCCCCGGCCCGGGGCCAAGAACAGATGGTCACCGCAGTTTCGGCCCCGGCCCGAGGCCAAG
AACAGATGGTCCCCAGATATGGCCCAACCCTCAGCAGTTTCTTAAGACCCATCAGATGTTTCCAGGCTCC
CCCAAGGACCTGAAATGACCCTGCGCCTTATTTGAATTAACCAATCAGCCTGCTTCTCGCTTCTGTTCGC
GCGCTTCTGCTTCCCGAGCTCTATAAAAGAGCTCACAACCCCTCACTCGGCGCGCCAGTCCTCCGACAGA
CTGAGTCGGCCGGTCGAATCAAGCTTATCGATACCGTCGACGGATCCGCTAGCCCGCGGTTCGAAATGAG
TAAAATGCCCGCTAAGAAGAAATCATGTTTTCAAATTACTTCCGTGACGACTGCACAAGTCGCAACATCC
ATTACAGAAGATACAGAATCTCTGGATGATCCTGATGAATCCCGTACTGAAGATGTTAGTTCAGAAATCT
TTGATGTGAGTAGGGCTACTGACTACGGGCCAGAAGAAGTATGTGAACGGTCAAGCAGCGAGGAAACACT
GAATAACGTGGGTGACGCTGAAACACCGGGTACTGTGTCACCTAATCTGTTACTCGACGGCCAACTCGCT
GCTGCTGCCGCCGCCCCAGCGAATGGTGGTGGGGTAGTGTCTGCACGCAGTGTATCAGGAGCTCTGGCAT
CTACGTTGGCTGCTGCCGCAACATCAGCTCCAGCTCCAGGCGCTCCAGGTGGACCTCAACTGGCCGGAAG
CTCTGCAGGACCTGTCACCGCCGCACCTAGCCAACCCCCGACAACCTGCTCAAGTCGGTTCAGGGTCATT
AAATTAGATCATGGATCCGGCGAACCATACCGTAGAGGGCGCTGGACTTGCATGGAGTATTACGAAAGAG
ACTCCGATTCCAGTGTGTTGACACGCTCTGGAGACTGTATCCGCCATTCAAGCACCTTCGATCAAACAGC
TGAACGTGATAGTGGTCTCGGGGCGACTGGTGGCTCTGTCGTCGTGGTGGTCGCATCAATGCAAGGAGCC
CATGGCCCTGAATCCGGCACGGATTCCAGCCTGACAGCAGTTAGCCAATTACCGCCCAGTGAAAAGATGA
GTCAACCTACACCTGCACAACCACAATCCTTCTCCGTGGGCCAACCTCAACCTCCTCCTCCTCCAGTTGG
CGGCGCCGTCGCCCAGTCATCCGCCCCTCTCCCACCCTTTCCTGGCGCAGCCACAGGTCCACAACCCATG
ATGGCTGCTGCACAACCTAGTCAACCTCAAGGCGCCGGCCCAGGTGGGCAAACCTTACCCCCTACCAACG
TCACACTTGCCCAACCCGCCATGTCTTTGCCACCCCAACCAGGGCCCGCGGTTGGGGCTCCAGCTGCACA
ACAACCACAACAATTTGCTTACCCCCAACCACAAATTCCACCTGGCCACCTCTTACCAGTGCAACCTAGC
GGGCAATCAGAATATCTCCAACAACATGTAGCAGGACTCCAACCCCCTTCCCCAGCCCAACCAAGCAGCA
CAGGAGCTGCTGCATCTCCAGCAACTGCAGCTACACTGCCTGTCGGAACTGGACAAAACGCCTCTAGCGT
CGGAGCCCAACTGATGGGAGCATCATCTCAACCTTCCGAGGCTATGGCGCCTCGCACAGGCCCCGCCCAG
GGTGGTCAAGTGGCCCCATGCCAACCCACCGGGGTGCCCCCAGCAACCGTAGGTGGAGTAGTTCAACCAT
GTCTGGGCCCCGCTGGCGCAGGACAACCGCAATCTGTTCCACCACCACAAATGGGCGGGAGCGGCCCCCT
TAGTGCAGTCCCCGGCGGGCCACATGCTGTCGTCCCTGGTGTGCCCAATGTCCCAGCCGCGGTTCCTGCG
CCCAGCGTTCCATCCGTCTCCACAACCAGCGTCACCATGCCTAACGTGCCTGCACCCCTCGCTCAAAGTC
AGCAATTGTCATCACACACACCTGTATCACGATCCTCTTCAATCATTCAACACGTCGGCTTACCTCTGGC
ACCCGGAACTCATTCAGCTCCGACTTCCCTTCCTCAAAGTGATTTAAGTCAATTCCAGACACAAACTCAA
CCACTTGTTGGTCAGGTGGATGACACGCGACGAAAGTCTGAGCCTCTCCCACAGCCCCCGCTGAGCCTGA
TAGCCGAGAACAAACCCGTCGTTAAACCACCCGTCGCCGACAGCCTCGCCAATCCTCTGCAACTGACTCC
AATGAATTCCCTTGCTACATCAGTGTTTTCAATCGCCATCCCGGTGGACGGGGACGAGGATCGGAACCCG
TCCACCGCCTTTTATCAGGCCTTTCACCTGAATACCCTGAAAGAGTCTAAATCACTGTGGGACTCCGCCA
GCGGCGGCGGAGTGGTGGCTATCGATAATAAGATCGAGCAGGCCATGGACTTAGTCAAGTCCCACCTCAT
GTACGCTGTCCGGGAAGAGGTAGAGGTGCTGAAAGAGCAGATCAAGGAGCTGGTCGAGAGGAATAGTCTG
TTGGAGCGCGAGAACGCCTTGTTGAAGTCACTCAGTTCTAACGACCAGCTTTCTCAGCTTCCTACACAGC
AAGCTAACCCCGGCTCAACATCCCAGCAACAGGCGGTAATTGCTCAACCCCCTCAACCCACCCAGCCCCC
TCAACAACCAAACGTGTCATCCGCCTGAACCGGTCGGATCCCCCGGGCTGCAGGAATTCGAGCATCTTAC
CGCCATTTATTCCCATATTTGTTCTGTTTTTCTTGATTTGGGTATACATTTAAATGTTAATAAAACAAAA
TGGTGGGGCAATCATTTACATTTTTAGGGATATGTAATTACTAGTTCAGGTGTATTGCCACAAGACAAAC
ATGTTAAGAAACTTTCCCGTTATTTACGCTCTGTTCCTGTTAATCAACCTCTGGATTACAAAATTTGTGA
AAGATTGACTGATATTCTTAACTATGTTGCTCCTTTTACGCTGTGTGGATATGCTGCTTTAATGCCTCTG
TATCATGCTATTGCTTCCCGTACGGCTTTCGTTTTCTCCTCCTTGTATAAATCCTGGTTGCTGTCTCTTT
ATGAGGAGTTGTGGCCCGTTGTCCGTCAACGTGGCGTGGTGTGCTCTGTGTTTGCTGACGCAACCCCCAC
TGGCTGGGGCATTGCCACCACCTGTCAACTCCTTTCTGGGACTTTCGCTTTCCCCCTCCCGATCGCCACG
GCAGAACTCATCGCCGCCTGCCTTGCCCGCTGCTGGACAGGGGCTAGGTTGCTGGGCACTGATAATTCCG
TGGTGTTGTCGGGGAAGCTGACGTCCTTTGCAATTCGATATCAAGCTGTACCTTCTAGATGTACAAGACT
TCCAGCGCTTCTAGACCAATGACTTACAAGGCAGCTGTAGATCTTAGCCACTTTTTAAAAGAAAAGGGGG
GACTGGAAGGGCTAATTCACTCCCAACGAAGACAAGATCTGCTTTTTGCTTGTACTGGGTCTCTCTGGTT
AGACCAGATCTGAGCCTGGGAGCTCTCTGGCTAACTAGGGAACCCACTGCTTAAGCCTCAATAAAGCTTG
CCTTGAGTGCTTCAAGTAGTGTGTGCCCGTCTGTTGTGTGACTCTGGTAACTAGAGATCCCTCAGACCCT
TTTAGTCAGTGTGGAAAATCTCTAGCAGTAGTAGTTCATGTCATCTTATTATTCAGTATTTATAACTTGC
AAAGAAATGAATATCAGAGAGTGAGAGGAACTTGTTTATTGCAGCTTATAATGGTTACAAATAAAGCAAT
AGCATCACAAATTTCACAAATAAAGCATTTTTTTCACTGCATTCTAGTTGTGGTTTGTCCAAACTCATCA
ATGTATCTTATCATGTCTGGCTCTAGCTATCCCGCCCCTAACTCCGCCCATCCCGCCCCTAACTCCGCCC
AGTTCCGCCCATTCTCCGCCCCATGGCTGACTAATTTTTTTT
