>Addgene plasmid #219218 | SFFV-TSC22D2-Brd 276 | depositor partial sequence | sequence record 428134 | TF ORF
ATGAGTAAAATGCCCGCTAAGAAGAAATCATGTTTTCAAATTACTTCCGTGACGACTGCACAAGTCGCAA
CATCCATTACAGAAGATACAGAATCTCTGGATGATCCTGATGAATCCCGTACTGAAGATGTTAGTTCAGA
AATCTTTGATGTGAGTAGGGCTACTGACTACGGGCCAGAAGAAGTATGTGAACGGTCAAGCAGCGAGGAA
ACACTGAATAACGTGGGTGACGCTGAAACACCGGGTACTGTGTCACCTAATCTGTTACTCGACGGCCAAC
TCGCTGCTGCTGCCGCCGCCCCAGCGAATGGTGGTGGGGTAGTGTCTGCACGCAGTGTATCAGGAGCTCT
GGCATCTACGTTGGCTGCTGCCGCAACATCAGCTCCAGCTCCAGGCGCTCCAGGTGGACCTCAACTGGCC
GGAAGCTCTGCAGGACCTGTCACCGCCGCACCTAGCCAACCCCCGACAACCTGCTCAAGTCGGTTCAGGG
TCATTAAATTAGATCATGGATCCGGCGAACCATACCGTAGAGGGCGCTGGACTTGCATGGAGTATTACGA
AAGAGACTCCGATTCCAGTGTGTTGACACGCTCTGGAGACTGTATCCGCCATTCAAGCACCTTCGATCAA
ACAGCTGAACGTGATAGTGGTCTCGGGGCGACTGGTGGCTCTGTCGTCGTGGTGGTCGCATCAATGCAAG
GAGCCCATGGCCCTGAATCCGGCACGGATTCCAGCCTGACAGCAGTTAGCCAATTACCGCCCAGTGAAAA
GATGAGTCAACCTACACCTGCACAACCACAATCCTTCTCCGTGGGCCAACCTCAACCTCCTCCTCCTCCA
GTTGGCGGCGCCGTCGCCCAGTCATCCGCCCCTCTCCCACCCTTTCCTGGCGCAGCCACAGGTCCACAAC
CCATGATGGCTGCTGCACAACCTAGTCAACCTCAAGGCGCCGGCCCAGGTGGGCAAACCTTACCCCCTAC
CAACGTCACACTTGCCCAACCCGCCATGTCTTTGCCACCCCAACCAGGGCCCGCGGTTGGGGCTCCAGCT
GCACAACAACCACAACAATTTGCTTACCCCCAACCACAAATTCCACCTGGCCACCTCTTACCAGTGCAAC
CTAGCGGGCAATCAGAATATCTCCAACAACATGTAGCAGGACTCCAACCCCCTTCCCCAGCCCAACCAAG
CAGCACAGGAGCTGCTGCATCTCCAGCAACTGCAGCTACACTGCCTGTCGGAACTGGACAAAACGCCTCT
AGCGTCGGAGCCCAACTGATGGGAGCATCATCTCAACCTTCCGAGGCTATGGCGCCTCGCACAGGCCCCG
CCCAGGGTGGTCAAGTGGCCCCATGCCAACCCACCGGGGTGCCCCCAGCAACCGTAGGTGGAGTAGTTCA
ACCATGTCTGGGCCCCGCTGGCGCAGGACAACCGCAATCTGTTCCACCACCACAAATGGGCGGGAGCGGC
CCCCTTAGTGCAGTCCCCGGCGGGCCACATGCTGTCGTCCCTGGTGTGCCCAATGTCCCAGCCGCGGTTC
CTGCGCCCAGCGTTCCATCCGTCTCCACAACCAGCGTCACCATGCCTAACGTGCCTGCACCCCTCGCTCA
AAGTCAGCAATTGTCATCACACACACCTGTATCACGATCCTCTTCAATCATTCAACACGTCGGCTTACCT
CTGGCACCCGGAACTCATTCAGCTCCGACTTCCCTTCCTCAAAGTGATTTAAGTCAATTCCAGACACAAA
CTCAACCACTTGTTGGTCAGGTGGATGACACGCGACGAAAGTCTGAGCCTCTCCCACAGCCCCCGCTGAG
CCTGATAGCCGAGAACAAACCCGTCGTTAAACCACCCGTCGCCGACAGCCTCGCCAATCCTCTGCAACTG
ACTCCAATGAATTCCCTTGCTACATCAGTGTTTTCAATCGCCATCCCGGTGGACGGGGACGAGGATCGGA
ACCCGTCCACCGCCTTTTATCAGGCCTTTCACCTGAATACCCTGAAAGAGTCTAAATCACTGTGGGACTC
CGCCAGCGGCGGCGGAGTGGTGGCTATCGATAATAAGATCGAGCAGGCCATGGACTTAGTCAAGTCCCAC
CTCATGTACGCTGTCCGGGAAGAGGTAGAGGTGCTGAAAGAGCAGATCAAGGAGCTGGTCGAGAGGAATA
GTCTGTTGGAGCGCGAGAACGCCTTGTTGAAGTCACTCAGTTCTAACGACCAGCTTTCTCAGCTTCCTAC
ACAGCAAGCTAACCCCGGCTCAACATCCCAGCAACAGGCGGTAATTGCTCAACCCCCTCAACCCACCCAG
CCCCCTCAACAACCAAACGTGTCATCCGCCTGA
