>Addgene plasmid #219218 | SFFV-TSC22D2-Brd 276 | depositor partial sequence | sequence record 428135 | Barcode sequence
TGTACAAGACTTCCAGCGCT
